>Addgene plasmid #184417 | pCS2+/N-Halo | addgene full sequence | sequence record 362159 | Addgene NGS Result
AATGGGATGGCTCATTGCCCATTCATATCCGTTCTCACGCCCCCTATTGACGTCAATGACGGTAAATGGC
CCACTTGGCAGTACATCAATATCTATTAATAGTAACTTGGCAAGTACATTACTATTGGAAGTACGCCAGG
GTACATTGGCAGTACTCCCATTGACGTCAATGGCGGTAAATGGCCCGCGATGGCTGCCAAGTACATCCCC
ATTGACGTCAATGGGGAGGGGCAATGACGCAAATGGGCGTTCCATTGACGTAAATGGGCGGTAGGCGTGC
CTAATGGGAGGTCTATATAAGCAATGCTCGTTTAGGGAACCGCCATTCTGCCTGGGGACGTCGGAGCAAG
CTTGATTTAGGTGACACTATAGAATACAAGCTACTTGTTCTTTTTGCAGGATCCAAACCATGGCAGAAAT
CGGTACTGGCTTTCCATTCGACCCCCATTATGTGGAAGTCCTGGGCGAGCGCATGCACTACGTCGATGTT
GGTCCACGCGATGGCACCCCTGTGCTGTTCCTGCACGGTAACCCAACCTCCTCCTACGTGTGGCGCAACA
TCATCCCACATGTTGCACCAACCCATCGCTGCATTGCTCCAGACCTGATCGGTATGGGCAAATCCGACAA
ACCAGACCTGGGTTATTTCTTCGACGACCACGTCCGCTTCATGGATGCCTTCATCGAAGCCCTGGGTCTG
GAAGAGGTCGTCCTGGTCATTCACGACTGGGGCTCCGCTCTGGGTTTCCACTGGGCCAAGCGCAATCCAG
AGCGCGTCAAAGGTATTGCATTTATGGAGTTCATCCGCCCTATCCCAACCTGGGACGAATGGCCAGAATT
TGCCCGCGAGACCTTCCAGGCCTTCCGCACCACCGACGTCGGCCGCAAGCTGATCATCGATCAGAACGTT
TTTATCGAGGGTACACTGCCAATGGGTGTCGTCCGCCCACTGACTGAAGTCGAGATGGACCATTACCGCG
AGCCATTCCTGAATCCTGTTGACCGCGAGCCACTGTGGCGCTTCCCAAACGAGCTGCCAATCGCCGGTGA
GCCAGCTAACATCGTCGCTCTGGTCGAAGAATACATGGACTGGCTGCACCAGTCCCCTGTCCCAAAGCTG
CTGTTCTGGGGCACCCCAGGCGTTCTGATCCCACCAGCCGAAGCCGCTCGCCTGGCCAAAAGCCTGCCTA
ACTGCAAGGCTGTGGACATCGGCCCAGGTCTGAATCTGCTGCAAGAAGACAACCCAGACCTGATCGGCAG
CGAGATCGCTCGCTGGCTGAGCACACTCGAGATTTCCGGCTCCGGACTCAGATCTCGAGCTCAAGCTTCG
AATTCTGCAGTCTAGAACTATAGTGAGTCGTATTACGTAGATCCAGACATGATAAGATACATTGATGAGT
TTGGACAAACCACAACTAGAATGCAGTGAAAAAAATGCTTTATTTGTGAAATTTGTGATGCTATTGCTTT
ATTTGTAACCATTATAAGCTGCAATAAACAAGTTAACAACAACAATTGCATTCATTTTATGTTTCAGGTT
CAGGGGGAGGTGTGGGAGGTTTTTTAATTCGCGGCCGCGGCGCCAATGCATTGGGCCCGGTACCCAGCTT
TTGTTCCCTTTAGTGAGGGTTAATTGCGCGCTTGGCGTAATCATGGTCATAGCTGTTTCCTGTGTGAAAT
TGTTATCCGCTCACAATTCCACACAACATACGAGCCGGGAGCATAAAGTGTAAAGCCTGGGGTGCCTAAT
GAGTGAGCTAACTCACATTAATTGCGTTGCGCTCACTGCCCGCTTTCCAGTCGGGAAACCTGTCGTGCCA
GCTGCATTAATGAATCGGCCAACGCGCGGGGAGAGGCGGTTTGCGTATTGGGCGCTCTTCCGCTTCCTCG
CTCACTGACTCGCTGCGCTCGGTCGTTCGGCTGCGGCGAGCGGTATCAGCTCACTCAAAGGCGGTAATAC
GGTTATCCACAGAATCAGGGGATAACGCAGGAAAGAACATGTGAGCAAAAGGCCAGCAAAAGGCCAGGAA
CCGTAAAAAGGCCGCGTTGCTGGCGTTTTTCCATAGGCTCCGCCCCCCTGACGAGCATCACAAAAATCGA
CGCTCAAGTCAGAGGTGGCGAAACCCGACAGGACTATAAAGATACCAGGCGTTTCCCCCTGGAAGCTCCC
TCGTGCGCTCTCCTGTTCCGACCCTGCCGCTTACCGGATACCTGTCCGCCTTTCTCCCTTCGGGAAGCGT
GGCGCTTTCTCATAGCTCACGCTGTAGGTATCTCAGTTCGGTGTAGGTCGTTCGCTCCAAGCTGGGCTGT
GTGCACGAACCCCCCGTTCAGCCCGACCGCTGCGCCTTATCCGGTAACTATCGTCTTGAGTCCAACCCGG
TAAGACACGACTTATCGCCACTGGCAGCAGCCACTGGTAACAGGATTAGCAGAGCGAGGTATGTAGGCGG
TGCTACAGAGTTCTTGAAGTGGTGGCCTAACTACGGCTACACTAGAAGAACAGTATTTGGTATCTGCGCT
CTGCTGAAGCCAGTTACCTTCGGAAAAAGAGTTGGTAGCTCTTGATCCGGCAAACAAACCACCGCTGGTA
GCGGTGGTTTTTTTGTTTGCAAGCAGCAGATTACGCGCAGAAAAAAAGGATCTCAAGAAGATCCTTTGAT
CTTTTCTACGGGGTCTGACGCTCAGTGGAACGAAAACTCACGTTAAGGGATTTTGGTCATGAGATTATCA
AAAAGGATCTTCACCTAGATCCTTTTAAATTAAAAATGAAGTTTTAAATCAATCTAAAGTATATATGAGT
AAACTTGGTCTGACAGTTACCAATGCTTAATCAGTGAGGCACCTATCTCAGCGATCTGTCTATTTCGTTC
ATCCATAGTTGCCTGACTCCCCGTCGTGTAGATAACTACGATACGGGAGGGCTTACCATCTGGCCCCAGT
GCTGCAATGATACCGCGAGACCCACGCTCACCGGCTCCAGATTTATCAGCAATAAACCAGCCAGCCGGAA
GGGCCGAGCGCAGAAGTGGTCCTGCAACTTTATCCGCCTCCATCCAGTCTATTAATTGTTGCCGGGAAGC
TAGAGTAAGTAGTTCGCCAGTTAATAGTTTGCGCAACGTTGTTGCCATTGCTACAGGCATCGTGGTGTCA
CGCTCGTCGTTTGGTATGGCTTCATTCAGCTCCGGTTCCCAACGATCAAGGCGAGTTACATGATCCCCCA
TGTTGTGCAAAAAAGCGGTTAGCTCCTTCGGTCCTCCGATCGTTGTCAGAAGTAAGTTGGCCGCAGTGTT
ATCACTCATGGTTATGGCAGCACTGCATAATTCTCTTACTGTCATGCCATCCGTAAGATGCTTTTCTGTG
ACTGGTGAGTACTCAACCAAGTCATTCTGAGAATAGTGTATGCGGCGACCGAGTTGCTCTTGCCCGGCGT
CAATACGGGATAATACCGCGCCACATAGCAGAACTTTAAAAGTGCTCATCATTGGAAAACGTTCTTCGGG
GCGAAAACTCTCAAGGATCTTACCGCTGTTGAGATCCAGTTCGATGTAACCCACTCGTGCACCCAACTGA
TCTTCAGCATCTTTTACTTTCACCAGCGTTTCTGGGTGAGCAAAAACAGGAAGGCAAAATGCCGCAAAAA
AGGGAATAAGGGCGACACGGAAATGTTGAATACTCATACTCTTCCTTTTTCAATATTATTGAAGCATTTA
TCAGGGTTATTGTCTCATGAGCGGATACATATTTGAATGTATTTAGAAAAATAAACAAATAGGGGTTCCG
CGCACATTTCCCCGAAAAGTGCCACCTAAATTGTAAGCGTTAATATTTTGTTAAAATTCGCGTTAAATTT
TTGTTAAATCAGCTCATTTTTTAACCAATAGGCCGAAATCGGCAAAATCCCTTATAAATCAAAAGAATAG
ACCGAGATAGGGT
[37 nt withheld, positions 3934-3970]
AAAGAACGTGGACTCCAACGTCAAAGG
[49 nt withheld, positions 3998-4046]
T
[91 nt withheld, positions 4048-4138]
G
[124 nt withheld, positions 4140-4263]
CCCATTCGCCATTCAGGCTGCGCAACTGTTGGGAAGGGCGATCGGTGCGGGCCTCTTCGCTATTACGCCA
GTCGACCGCCAATTCAATATGGCGTATATGGACTCATGCCAATTCAATATGGTGGATCTGGACCTGTGCC
AATTCAATATGGCGTATATGGACTCGTGCCAATTCAATATGGTGGATCTGGACCCCAGCCAATTCAATAT
GGCGGACTTGGCACCATGCCAATTCAATATGGCGGACCTGGCACTGTGCCAACTGGGGAGGGGTCTACTT
GGCACGGTGCCAAGTTTGAGGAGGGGTCTTGGCCCTGTGCCAAGTCCGCCATATTGAATTGGCATGGTGC
CAATAATGGCGGCCATATTGGCTATATGCCAGGATCAATATATAGGCAATATCCAATATGGCCCTATGCC
AATATGGCTATTGGCCAGGTTCAATACTATGTATTGGCCCTATGCCATATAGTATTCCATATATGGGTTT
TCCTATTGACGTAGATAGCCCCTCCCAATGGGCGGTCCCATATACCATATATGGGGCTTCCTAATACCGC
CCATAGCCACTCCCCCATTGACGTCAATGGTCTCTATATATGGTCTTTCCTATTGACGTCATATGGGCGG
TCCTATTGACGTATATGGCGCCTCCCCCATTGACGTCAATTACGGTAAATGGCCCGCCTGGCTCAATGCC
CATTGACGTCAATAGGACCACCCACCATTGACGTC
Features (pLannotate 1.2.2; 16 found; start..end, strand, type, name):
    355..373     +  promoter       SP6 promoter: promoter for bacteriophage SP6 RNA polymerase
    410..1300    +  CDS            HaloTag®: modified bacterial dehalogenase that forms covalent bonds with chloroalkane derivatives
   1301..1342    +  misc_feature   MCS (fragment): multiple cloning site
   1348..1365    -  promoter       T7 promoter (fragment): promoter for bacteriophage T7 RNA polymerase
   1370..1504    -  polyA_signal   SV40 poly(A) signal: SV40 polyadenylation signal
   1617..1635    -  promoter       T3 promoter: promoter for bacteriophage T3 RNA polymerase
   1680..1696    -  protein_bind   lac operator: The lac repressor binds to the lac operator to inhibit transcription in E. coli. This inhibition can be relieved by adding lactose or isopropyl-β-D-thiogalactopyranoside (IPTG). lac repressor encoded by lacI
   1704..1734    -  promoter       lac promoter: promoter for the E. coli lac operon
   1749..1770    -  protein_bind   CAP binding site: CAP binding activates transcription in the presence of cAMP. E. coli catabolite activator protein
   1783..1875    -  CDS            lacI (fragment): lac repressor; lacI; The lac repressor binds to the lac operator to inhibit transcription in E. coli. This inhibition can be relieved by adding lactose or isopropyl-β-D-thiogalactopyranoside (IPTG).
   2058..2646    -  rep_origin     ori: high-copy-number ColE1/pMB1/pBR322/pUC origin of replication
   2817..3677    -  CDS            AmpR: β-lactamase; bla; confers resistance to ampicillin, carbenicillin, and related antibiotics
   3678..3782    -  promoter       AmpR promoter: bla
   3835..4263    -  rep_origin     f1 ori (sequence partly withheld): f1 bacteriophage origin of replication; arrow indicates direction of (+) strand synthesis
   4268..4334    -  CDS            lacZα (fragment): LacZα fragment of β-galactosidase; lacZ fragment
   4341..320     +  promoter       CMV IE94 promoter (across the origin): enhancer/promoter region of simian cytomegalovirus major immediate early transcription unit IE94
