[The description below was written by a language model from this plasmid's Addgene catalogue record and pLannotate feature annotations shown in this document.]
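Description:
pCS2+/N-Halo is an empty cloning backbone built on the pCS2+ expression vector and intended for producing N-terminally HaloTag-fused proteins, primarily through in vitro mRNA synthesis for use in Xenopus embryos. The sequenced plasmid is about 5 kb. It is propagated in E. coli as a high-copy plasmid through a ColE1/pUC-type origin, with selection by ampicillin via the β-lactamase gene. An f1 origin is also present, together with remnants of lac regulatory sequences and lacZα carried over from the parental backbone.

The functional cassette begins with the simian cytomegalovirus IE94 enhancer/promoter, followed by an SP6 promoter, the HaloTag coding sequence, a short multiple cloning site, and the SV40 polyadenylation signal. No gene of interest is present; a coding sequence is inserted into the cloning site downstream of, and in frame with, the tag. HaloTag is a modified bacterial dehalogenase that bonds covalently to chloroalkane ligands, so the fusion protein can be labelled with cell-permeable fluorescent dyes. In this version, a set of codons has been altered to optimise expression in Xenopus laevis.

The SP6 promoter allows sense-strand transcription in vitro to make mRNA for the fusion, and the downstream SV40 signal supplies polyadenylation sequences. The CMV IE94 promoter could in principle drive expression directly from the plasmid in vertebrate cells, though the record lists mRNA synthesis as the purpose. T7 (partial) and T3 promoters lie in the antisense orientation on either side of the SV40 poly(A) signal. The associated work concerns Halo- and SNAP-tagging with dye introduction for live microscopy in Xenopus embryos.
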