Addgene plasmid #184417: pCS2+/N-Halo
Purpose: (Empty Backbone) vector backbone to clone insert downstream of Halo tag (Halo tag codon optimized for Xenopus), for mRNA synthesis
Depositing lab: Ann Miller. Depositing organization: University of Michigan. Publication: SNAP- and Halo-tagging and dye introduction protocol for live microscopy in Xenopus embryos. Dudley CE, van den Goor L, Miller AL. STAR Protoc. 2022 Aug 18;3(3):101622. doi: 10.1016/j.xpro.2022.101622. eCollection 2022 Sep 16. PubMed 36035797.
Backbone
  Vector backbone: pCS2+
  Backbone size (bp): 4238
  Vector type: for mRNA synthesis
  Tag / fusion protein: Halo-tag (N terminal on backbone)
Growth in bacteria
  Bacterial resistance: Ampicillin, 100 μg/mL
  Growth temperature: 37°C
  Growth strain: DH5alpha
  Copy number: High Copy
Gene/Insert
  Gene/Insert name: None
  Mutation: Codon optimized for expression in Xenopus laevis at position 82, 121, 154, 166, 403, 511, 517, 535, 571, 643, 655, 700, 742, 802, 832, 856, 868, 871
  Tag / fusion protein: Halo-tag (N terminal on backbone)
Resource information
  A portion of this plasmid was derived from a plasmid made by: Promega: Halo-tag codon optimized for expression in Xenopus laevis
Terms and licenses: Academic/Nonprofit Terms; Industry Terms: Not Available to Industry
How to cite: pCS2+/N-Halo was a gift from Ann Miller (Addgene plasmid # 184417 ; http://n2t.net/addgene:184417 ; RRID:Addgene_184417)
